>Addgene plasmid #239423 | pAAV-UbC-CytoTape-HA | addgene full sequence | sequence record 491028 | Addgene NGS Result
CCCATTCGCCATTCAGGCTGCGCAACTGTTGGGAAGGGCGATCGGTGCGGGCCTCTTCGCTATTACGCCA
GCTGCGCGCTCGCTCGCTCACTGAGGCCGCCCGGGCAAAGCCCGGGCGTCGGGCGACCTTTGGTCGCCCG
GCCTCAGTGAGCGAGCGAGCGCGCAGAGAGGGAGTGGCCAACTCCATCACTAGGGGTTCCTTGTAGTTAA
TGATTAACCCGCCATGCTACTTATCTACGTAGCCATGCTCTAGGAAGATCGTAGGTTAATTAAGGCCTCC
GCGCCGGGTTTTGGCGCCTCCCGCGGGCGCCCCCCTCCTCACGGCGAGCGCTGCCACGTCAGACGAAGGG
CGCAGCGAGCGTCCTGATCCTTCCGCCCGGACGCTCAGGACAGCGGCCCGCTGCTCATAAGACTCGGCCT
TAGAACCCCAGTATCAGCAGAAGGACATTTTAGGACGGGACTTGGGTGACTCTAGGGCACTGGTTTTCTT
TCCAGAGAGCGGAACAGGCGAGGAAAAGTAGTCCCTTCTCGGCGATTCTGCGGAGGGATCTCCGTGGGGC
GGTGAACGCCGATGATTATATAAGGACGCGCCGGGTGTGGCACAGCTAGTTCCGTCGCAGCCGGGATTTG
GGTCGCGGTTCTTGTTTGTGGATCGCTGTGATCGTCACTTGGCGACTAGTGCCACCATGATTGACTATAC
TGCTGCTGGTTTCACCCTCCTCCAAGGTGCACATCTGTACGCTCCTGAAGACAGAGGTATCTGCGATGTG
CTGGTTGCCAACGGTAAGATCATCGCTGTGGCCTCCAACATTCCTAGCGACATCGTTCCAAACTGCACCG
TTGTCGATCTGAGCGGACAGATCCTCTGTCCAGGATTCATTGATCAGCACGTGCACCTCATTGGAGGAGG
AGGCGAAGCTGGTCCTACTACTAGAACTCCCGAAGTCGCACTGTCTCGCCTCACAGAGGCAGGCGTTACC
TCCGTCGTGGGACTCCTGGGTACTGATAGCATCTCTAGGCACCCTGAGTCTCTGCTGGCAAAGACCAGAG
CCCTCAATGAGGAGGGTATCTCCGCTTGGATGCTGACTGGTGCTTATCACGTCCCATCTCGCACCATTAC
TGGCAGCGTGGAGAAGGACGTTGCAATCATCGACAGAGTGATCGGTGTTAAGTGCGCTATCTCCGACCAC
AGGAGCGCTGCTCCCGACGTCTATCACCTGGCCAACATGGCAGCCGAGAGCAGAGTCGGTGGTCTGCTCG
GTGGCAAGCCAGGAGTTACCGTGTTCCACATGGGTGACTCTAAGAAGGCACTGCAACCCATCTATGACCT
GCTGGAGAACTGTGACGTCCCAATCTCCAAGCTGCTGCCTACCCACGTCAACAGGAACGTGCCTCTCTTC
TACCAAGCTCTGGAGTTCGCAAGAAAGGGTGGCACCATCGACATCACCTCTAGCATTGATGAACCCGTCG
CTCCAGCTGAGGGAATCGCAAGGGCTGTCCAAGCAGGTATCCCACTGGCAAGGGTGACACTCAGCTCTGA
TGGCAACGGCTCCCAGCCATTCTTCGATGATGAAGGAAATCTGACTCACATTGGCGTGGCTGGATTTGAA
ACTCTCCTGGAAACAGTTCAGGTTCTGGTTAAGGACTACGACTTCAGCATTTCTGACGCTCTCAGACCAC
TCACCTCTAGCGTCGCTGGCTTCCTGAACCTGACTGGTAAAGGCGAAATCAAACCTGGTAATGACGCTGA
TCTGCTGGTGATGACACCCGAACTGCGCATTGAGCAGGTCTATGCAAGAGGAAAGCTGATGGTTAAGGAC
GGAAAGGCTTGTGTCAAGGGCACATTCGAGACTGCTGGCAAACTGGTTATCTGGATCAATGGCGATAAGG
GCTACAATGGCCTGGCAGAGGTCGGTAAGAAGTTCGAGAAAGATACAGGCATCAAAGTTACTGTGGAACA
CCCAGATAAGCTGGAGGAGAAGTTCCCTCAGGTCGCAGCAACTGGCGACGGTCCAGACATCATCTTCTGG
GCACACGATAGGTTCGGTGGCTATGCCCAATCTGGCCTGCTGGCTGAGATTACTCCTGATAAGGCTTTCC
AGGACAAGCTGTATCCATTCACCTGGGATGCTGTGAGATACAATGGCAAGCTGATCGCATACCCTATTGC
TGTGGAAGCTCTGAGCCTGATCTACAACAAGGACCTGCTGCCTAATCCTCCTAAGACATGGGAAGAAATC
CCTGCACTGGACAAGGAACTGAAGGCCAAAGGCAAGTCCGCACTGATGTTCAACCTGCAGGAGCCTTACT
TTACCTGGCCACTGATTGCTGCCGACGGTGGTTACGCTTTCAAGTACGAGAATGGTAAGTACGACATCAA
AGATGTGGGTGTGGACAATGCTGGTGCCAAAGCTGGTCTGACTTTCCTGGTGGATCTGATCAAGAACAAG
CACATGAATGCAGACACTGACTATTCTATCGCAGAGGCTGCTTTCAACAAAGGCGAAACCGCAATGACTA
TCAATGGTCCTTGGGCATGGTCTAACATCGACACTAGCAAAGTCAACTACGGTGTCACCGTTCTGCCAAC
CTTCAAGGGTCAGCCAAGCAAACCTTTCGTTGGCGTGCTGAGCGCAGGTATCAACGCTGCCTCTCCTAAC
AAAGAGCTGGCTAAGGAGTTTCTGGAGAACTACCTGCTGACAGACGAAGGTCTGGAGGCAGTGAACAAGG
ACAAGCCACTGGGTGCCGTGGCTCTGAAGAGCTACGAAGAAGAACTGGCCAAGGACCCTCGCATCGCTGC
TACAATGGAGAACGCACAGAAGGGTGAGATCATGCCAAACATCCCACAGATGAGCGCATTCTGGTATGCC
GTGAGGACCGCTGTTATCAACGCAGCTTCTGGCAGACAGACCGTGGATGAAGCCCTGAAAGACGCACAGA
CCTACCCATATGACGTCCCTGACTATGCATAAGCGGCCGCTCATAAAGCTCGACTGTGCCTTCTAGTTGC
CAGCCATCTGTTGTTTGCCCCTCCCCCGTGCCTTCCTTGACCCTGGAAGGTGCCACTCCCACTGTCCTTT
CCTAATAAAATGAGGAAATTGCATCGCATTGTCTGAGTAGGTGTCATTCTATTCTGGGGGGTGGGGTGGG
GCAGGACAGCAAGGGGGAGGATTGGGAAGACAATAGCAGGCATGCTGGGGATGCGGTCCGGACTGTACAA
TTGCATTCATTTTATGTTTCAGGTTCAGGGGGAGATGTGGGAGGTTTTTTAAAGCAAGTAAAACCTCTAC
AAATGTGGTAAAATCGATAAGGATCTTCCTAGAGCATGGCTACGTAGATAAGTAGCATGGCGGGTTAATC
ATTAACTACAAGGAACCCCTAGTGATGGAGTTGGCCACTCCCTCTCTGCGCGCTCGCTCGCTCACTGAGG
CCGGGCGACCAAAGGTCGCCCGACGCCCGGGCTTTGCCCGGGCGGCCTCAGTGAGCGAGCGAGCGCGCAG
CTGCATTAATGAATCGGCCAACGCGCGGGGAGAGGCGGTTTGCGTATTGGGCGCTCTTCCGCTTCCTCGC
TCACTGACTCGCTGCGCTCGGTCGTTCGGCTGCGGCGAGCGGTATCAGCTCACTCAAAGGCGGTAATACG
GTTATCCACAGAATCAGGGGATAACGCAGGAAAGAACATGTGAGCAAAAGGCCAGCAAAAGGCCAGGAAC
CGTAAAAAGGCCGCGTTGCTGGCGTTTTTCCATAGGCTCCGCCCCCCTGACGAGCATCACAAAAATCGAC
GCTCAAGTCAGAGGTGGCGAAACCCGACAGGACTATAAAGATACCAGGCGTTTCCCCCTGGAAGCTCCCT
CGTGCGCTCTCCTGTTCCGACCCTGCCGCTTACCGGATACCTGTCCGCCTTTCTCCCTTCGGGAAGCGTG
GCGCTTTCTCATAGCTCACGCTGTAGGTATCTCAGTTCGGTGTAGGTCGTTCGCTCCAAGCTGGGCTGTG
TGCACGAACCCCCCGTTCAGCCCGACCGCTGCGCCTTATCCGGTAACTATCGTCTTGAGTCCAACCCGGT
AAGACACGACTTATCGCCACTGGCAGCAGCCACTGGTAACAGGATTAGCAGAGCGAGGTATGTAGGCGGT
GCTACAGAGTTCTTGAAGTGGTGGCCTAACTACGGCTACACTAGAAGAACAGTATTTGGTATCTGCGCTC
TGCTGAAGCCAGTTACCTTCGGAAAAAGAGTTGGTAGCTCTTGATCCGGCAAACAAACCACCGCTGGTAG
CGGTGGTTTTTTTGTTTGCAAGCAGCAGATTACGCGCAGAAAAAAAGGATCTCAAGAAGATCCTTTGATC
TTTTCTACGGGGTCTGACGCTCAGTGGAACGAAAACTCACGTTAAGGGATTTTGGTCATGAGATTATCAA
AAAGGATCTTCACCTAGATCCTTTTAAATTAAAAATGAAGTTTTAAATCAATCTAAAGTATATATGAGTA
AACTTGGTCTGACAGTTACCAATGCTTAATCAGTGAGGCACCTATCTCAGCGATCTGTCTATTTCGTTCA
TCCATAGTTGCCTGACTCCCCGTCGTGTAGATAACTACGATACGGGAGGGCTTACCATCTGGCCCCAGTG
CTGCAATGATACCGCGAGACCCACGCTCACCGGCTCCAGATTTATCAGCAATAAACCAGCCAGCCGGAAG
GGCCGAGCGCAGAAGTGGTCCTGCAACTTTATCCGCCTCCATCCAGTCTATTAATTGTTGCCGGGAAGCT
AGAGTAAGTAGTTCGCCAGTTAATAGTTTGCGCAACGTTGTTGCCATTGCTACAGGCATCGTGGTGTCAC
GCTCGTCGTTTGGTATGGCTTCATTCAGCTCCGGTTCCCAACGATCAAGGCGAGTTACATGATCCCCCAT
GTTGTGCAAAAAAGCGGTTAGCTCCTTCGGTCCTCCGATCGTTGTCAGAAGTAAGTTGGCCGCAGTGTTA
TCACTCATGGTTATGGCAGCACTGCATAATTCTCTTACTGTCATGCCATCCGTAAGATGCTTTTCTGTGA
CTGGTGAGTACTCAACCAAGTCATTCTGAGAATAGTGTATGCGGCGACCGAGTTGCTCTTGCCCGGCGTC
AATACGGGATAATACCGCGCCACATAGCAGAACTTTAAAAGTGCTCATCATTGGAAAACGTTCTTCGGGG
CGAAAACTCTCAAGGATCTTACCGCTGTTGAGATCCAGTTCGATGTAACCCACTCGTGCACCCAACTGAT
CTTCAGCATCTTTTACTTTCACCAGCGTTTCTGGGTGAGCAAAAACAGGAAGGCAAAATGCCGCAAAAAA
GGGAATAAGGGCGACACGGAAATGTTGAATACTCATACTCTTCCTTTTTCAATATTATTGAAGCATTTAT
CAGGGTTATTGTCTCATGAGCGGATACATATTTGAATGTATTTAGAAAAATAAACAAATAGGGGTTCCGC
GCACATTTCCCCGAAAAGTGCCACCTAAATTGTAAGCGTTAATATTTTGTTAAAATTCGCGTTAAATTTT
TGTTAAATCAGCTCATTTTTTAACCAATAGGCCGAAATCGGCAAAATCCCTTATAAATCAAAAGAATAGA
CCGAGATAGGGT
[37 nt withheld, positions 5613-5649]
AAAGAACGTGGACTCCAACGTCAAAGG
[49 nt withheld, positions 5677-5725]
T
[91 nt withheld, positions 5727-5817]
G
[124 nt withheld, positions 5819-5942]
Features (pLannotate 1.2.2; 13 found; start..end, strand, type, name):
      5..74      -  CDS            lacZα (fragment): LacZα fragment of β-galactosidase; lacZ fragment
     69..201     -  repeat_region  AAV2 ITR (fragment): inverted terminal repeat of adeno-associated virus serotype 2 inverted
    274..672     +  promoter       UbC promoter: human ubiquitin C promoter
    687..1856    +  CDS            iadA: IADA_ECOLI - Also known as yjiF. Experimental evidence at protein level: Swiss-Prot protein existence level 1. Catalyzes the hydrolytic cleavage of a subset of L- isoaspartyl (L-beta-aspartyl) dipeptides. Used to degrade proteins damaged by L-isoaspartyl residues formation. The best substrate for the enzyme reported thus far is iso-Asp-Leu. From Escherichia coli (strain K12).
   1857..2942    +  CDS            malE (fragment): MALE_ECO57 - Experimental evidence at protein level: Swiss-Prot protein existence level 1. Part of the ABC transporter complex MalEFGK involved in maltose/maltodextrin import. Binds maltose and higher maltodextrins. From Escherichia coli O157:H7.
   2994..3201    +  polyA_signal   bGH poly(A) signal: bovine growth hormone polyadenylation signal
   3232..3300    -  CDS            large T antigen (fragment): large T antigen from SV40 (simian virus 40)
   3371..3504    +  repeat_region  AAV2 ITR: inverted terminal repeat of adeno-associated virus serotype 2 inverted
   3498..3554    -  CDS            lacI (fragment): lac repressor; lacI; The lac repressor binds to the lac operator to inhibit transcription in E. coli. This inhibition can be relieved by adding lactose or isopropyl-β-D-thiogalactopyranoside (IPTG).
   3737..4325    -  rep_origin     ori: high-copy-number ColE1/pMB1/pBR322/pUC origin of replication
   4496..5356    -  CDS            AmpR: β-lactamase; bla; confers resistance to ampicillin, carbenicillin, and related antibiotics
   5357..5461    -  promoter       AmpR promoter: bla
   5514..5942    -  rep_origin     f1 ori (sequence partly withheld): f1 bacteriophage origin of replication; arrow indicates direction of (+) strand synthesis
