[The description below was written by a language model from this plasmid's Addgene catalogue record and pLannotate feature annotations shown in this document.]
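Description:
pAAV-UbC-CytoTape-HA is an adeno-associated virus transfer plasmid that also serves as a mammalian expression vector, built on a pAAV-UbC backbone. It is maintained in E. coli through a high-copy ColE1/pUC-type origin and selected with ampicillin via the β-lactamase gene and its own promoter. An f1 phage origin is also present. The sequenced record is about 5.9 kb, which is close to the catalogue's stated "backbone size without insert", so that figure probably does not describe the empty vector accurately. The expression cassette sits between two AAV2 inverted terminal repeats, the elements needed for replication and packaging of the genome into AAV particles. One ITR is annotated only as a fragment, and use of a recombination-deficient growth strain is consistent with the known instability of ITRs.

Within the ITRs, the human ubiquitin C promoter drives a single synthetic open reading frame terminated by the bovine growth hormone polyadenylation signal. The annotation software matches the first part of this frame to E. coli isoaspartyl dipeptidase (iadA) and the adjoining downstream part to maltose-binding protein (malE). The latter agrees with the catalogue's C-terminal HA-dMBP fusion, although the HA epitope is not annotated separately. The iadA-like segment presumably provides the self-assembling scaffold, but the record does not explain this. Short hits to lacZα, lacI and SV40 large T antigen appear to be backbone remnants rather than functional genes. According to the depositor, the encoded protein is the CytoTape structural monomer, which forms and elongates intracellular CytoTape fibres in cell culture. It belongs to a system for recording gene regulation dynamics over weeks, with the HA tag presumably allowing immunodetection of this monomer.
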