Addgene plasmid #239423: pAAV-UbC-CytoTape-HA
Purpose: CytoTape structural monomer for CytoTape fiber formation and elongation for cell culture applications
Depositing lab: Changyang Linghu. Depositing organization: University of Michigan. Publication: Scalable and multiplexed recorders of gene regulation dynamics across weeks. Zheng L, Shi D, Yan Y, Zhou B, Lim J, Hou Y, An B, Adhinarta JK, Lin M, Ko B, Joesten WC, Gautam M, Huez EDM, Kim EC, Klyder EG, Chang B, Pitchiaya S, Roberts MT, Cai DJ, Boyden ES, Wei D, Lio P, Linghu C. Nature. 2026 Jan 26. doi: 10.1038/s41586-026-10156-9. PubMed 41588170.
Backbone
  Vector backbone: pAAV-Ubc
  Backbone manufacturer: Epoch Life Science, Inc.
  Backbone size w/o insert (bp): 5876
  Vector type: Mammalian Expression, AAV
Growth in bacteria
  Bacterial resistance: Ampicillin, 100 μg/mL
  Growth temperature: 37°C
  Growth strain: NEB Stable
  Copy number: High Copy
Gene/Insert
  Gene/Insert name: CytoTape-HA
  Species: Synthetic
  Promoter: UbC promoter
  Tag / fusion protein: HA-dMBP (C terminal on insert)
  Cloning method: Gibson Cloning
  Sequencing primers: 5′ TTGCGCAGATCGATAACTAGTGC; 3′ GCAAACAACAGATGGCTGGC
Terms and licenses: Academic/Nonprofit Terms; Industry Terms
Depositor comments: Please visit https://doi.org/10.1101/2025.05.10.653182 for bioRxiv preprint.
How to cite: pAAV-UbC-CytoTape-HA was a gift from Changyang Linghu (Addgene plasmid # 239423 ; http://n2t.net/addgene:239423 ; RRID:Addgene_239423)
